Addgene plasmid #161556: pJM554 EF1α 3xFLAG-NLS-VP64-intN in TUPV2
Purpose: Constitutive expression of 3xFLAG-NLS-VP64-intN under the EF1α promoter
Depositing lab: Joshua Leonard. Depositing organization: Northwestern University. Publication: Model-guided design of mammalian genetic programs. Muldoon JJ, Kandula V, Hong M, Donahue PS, Boucher JD, Bagheri N, Leonard JN. Sci Adv. 2021 Feb 19;7(8). pii: 7/8/eabe9375. doi: 10.1126/sciadv.abe9375. Print 2021 Feb. PubMed 33608279.
Backbone
  Vector backbone: pJM451 EF1α EBFP2-P2A-BlastR (TUPV2)
  Vector type: Mammalian Expression, Synthetic Biology
Growth in bacteria
  Bacterial resistance: Ampicillin, 100 μg/mL
  Growth temperature: 37°C
  Growth strain: DH5alpha
  Copy number: High Copy
Gene/Insert
  Gene/Insert name: 3xFLAG-NLS-VP64-intN
  Species: Synthetic
  Promoter: EF1α
  Tag / fusion protein: 3x-FLAG (N terminal on insert)
  Cloning method: Restriction Enzyme; 5′ cloning site NheI (not destroyed); 3′ cloning site NotI (not destroyed)
  Sequencing primers: 5′ CCATTTCAGGTGTCGTGAGAGCTC; 3′ CAGTGGGAGTGGCACCTTCC
Terms and licenses: Academic/Nonprofit Terms; Industry Terms: Not Available to Industry
How to cite: pJM554 EF1α 3xFLAG-NLS-VP64-intN in TUPV2 was a gift from Joshua Leonard (Addgene plasmid # 161556 ; http://n2t.net/addgene:161556 ; RRID:Addgene_161556)
