[The description below was written by a language model from this plasmid's Addgene catalogue record and pLannotate feature annotations shown in this document.]
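Description:
pJM554 EF1α 3xFLAG-NLS-VP64-intN in TUPV2 is a 6.4 kb mammalian expression plasmid for synthetic biology, built by placing a synthetic insert between the NheI and NotI sites of the TUPV2 backbone (derived from pJM451, which carried EBFP2-P2A-BlastR in that position). It is propagated in E. coli through a high-copy ColE1/pUC-type origin and selected with ampicillin via the bla gene and its promoter. An f1 phage origin is also present, along with lac promoter/operator remnants typical of cloning-vector ancestry.

The payload is driven by the human EF1α promoter, annotated as the core promoter followed by intron A segments, and terminated by the bovine growth hormone polyadenylation signal. The encoded protein carries an N-terminal 3xFLAG epitope for detection, a nuclear localization signal, the VP64 transcriptional activation domain (tandem repeats of the minimal VP16 activation motif, picked up in the feature table only as a short VP48-like fragment), and "intN", which by its name is presumably the N-terminal half of a split intein. The record does not state which intein it is. Such a fusion would typically be paired with a partner bearing the complementary intein half, so that protein splicing joins the activation domain to another module, but the partner is not described here. A short hit to a Tet-responsive promoter just upstream of the coding region is only a fragment and probably reflects shared leader sequence.

Downstream, an SV40 early promoter and SV40 poly(A) signal flank only a small fragment of the ble gene, so no intact mammalian selection marker is annotated. The stated purpose is constitutive expression of this component, as part of a collection for model-guided design of mammalian genetic programs.
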