Features (pLannotate 1.2.2; 19 found; start..end, strand, type, name):
     19..230     +  promoter       EF-1α core promoter: core promoter for human elongation factor EF-1α
    231..344     +  intron         EF-1α intron A (fragment): intron upstream of the start codon of human EF-1α
    970..1173    +  intron         EF-1α intron A: truncated intron upstream of the start codon of human EF-1α
   1182..1216    +  promoter       TRE3GV promoter (fragment): 3rd-generation Tet-responsive promoter that can be activated by binding of Tet-On® 3G, optimized for retroviral and lentiviral vectors
   1454..1471    +  CDS            VP48 (fragment): 3 tandem repeats of the minimal activation domain of herpes simplex virus VP16 (Cheng et al., 2013)
   1936..2047    +  polyA_signal   bGH poly(A) signal: bovine growth hormone polyadenylation signal
   2532..2557    -  misc_feature   MCS (fragment): pBluescript multiple cloning site
   2929..3357    +  rep_origin     f1 ori (sequence partly withheld): f1 bacteriophage origin of replication; arrow indicates direction of (+) strand synthesis
   3362..3384    +  promoter       SV40 promoter (fragment): SV40 enhancer and early promoter
   3385..3576    +  promoter       SV40 promoter: SV40 early promoter
   3603..3701    +  CDS            ble (fragment): BLE_KLEPN - Experimental evidence at protein level: Swiss-Prot protein existence level 1. Binding protein with a strong affinity to the bleomycin family of antibiotics. Binds to CL990; an antimitotic-antibiotic compound. From Klebsiella pneumoniae.
   3696..3817    +  polyA_signal   SV40 poly(A) signal: SV40 polyadenylation signal
   3890..3906    -  protein_bind   lac operator: The lac repressor binds to the lac operator to inhibit transcription in E. coli. This inhibition can be relieved by adding lactose or isopropyl-β-D-thiogalactopyranoside (IPTG). lac repressor encoded by lacI
   3914..3944    -  promoter       lac promoter: promoter for the E. coli lac operon
   3959..3980    -  protein_bind   CAP binding site: CAP binding activates transcription in the presence of cAMP. E. coli catabolite activator protein
   3993..4085    -  CDS            lacI (fragment): lac repressor; lacI; The lac repressor binds to the lac operator to inhibit transcription in E. coli. This inhibition can be relieved by adding lactose or isopropyl-β-D-thiogalactopyranoside (IPTG).
   4268..4856    -  rep_origin     ori: high-copy-number ColE1/pMB1/pBR322/pUC origin of replication
   5027..5887    -  CDS            AmpR: β-lactamase; bla; confers resistance to ampicillin, carbenicillin, and related antibiotics
   5888..5992    -  promoter       AmpR promoter: bla
>Addgene plasmid #161556 | pJM554 EF1α 3xFLAG-NLS-VP64-intN in TUPV2 | addgene full sequence | sequence record 317644 | Addgene NGS Result
GCTCCGGTGCCCGTCAGTGGGCAGAGCGCACATCGCCCACAGTCCCCGAGAAGTTGGGGGGAGGGGTCGG
CAATTGAACCGGTGCCTAGAGAAGGTGGCGCGGGGTAAACTGGGAAAGTGATGTCGTGTACTGGCTCCGC
CTTTTTCCCGAGGGTGGGGGAGAACCGTATATAAGTGCAGTAGTCGCCGTGAACGTTCTTTTTCGCAACG
GGTTTGCCGCCAGAACACAGGTAAGTGCCGTGTGTGGTTCCCGCGGGCCTGGCCTCTTTACGGGTTATGG
CCCTTGCGTGCCTTGAATTACTTCCACGCCCCTGGCTGCAGTACGTGATTCTTGATCCCGAGCTTCGGGT
TGGAAGTGGGTGGGAGAGTTCGAGGCCTTGCGCTTAAGGAGCCCCTTCGCCTCGTGCTTGAGTTGAGGCC
TGGCTTGGGCGCTGGGGCCGCCGCGTGCGAATCTGGTGGCACCTTCGCGCCTGTCTCGCTGCTTTCGATA
AGTCTCTAGCCATTTAAAATTTTTGATGACCTGCTGCGACGCTTTTTTTCTGGCAAGATAGTCTTGTAAA
TGCGGGCCAAGATCTGCACACTGGTATTTCGGTTTTTGGGGCCGCGGGCGGCGACGGGGCCCGTGCGTCC
CAGCGCACATGTTCGGCGAGGCGGGGCCTGCGAGCGCGGCCACCGAGAATCGGACGGGGGTAGTCTCAAG
CTGGCCGGCCTGCTCTGGTGCCTGGCCTCGCGCCGCCGTGTATCGCCCCGCCCTGGGCGGCAAGGCTGGC
CCGGTCGGCACCAGTTGCGTGAGCGGAAAGATGGCCGCTTCCCGGCCCTGCTGCAGGGAGCTCAAAATGG
AGGACGCGGCGCTCGGGAGAGCGGGCGGGTGAGTCACCCACACAAAGGAAAAGGGCCTTTCCGTCCTCAG
CCGTCGCTTCATGTGACTCCACGGAGTACCGGGCGCCGTCCAGGCACCTCGATTAGTTCTCGAGCTTTTG
GAGTACGTCGTCTTTAGGTTGGGGGGAGGGGTTTTATGCGATGGAGTTTCCCCACACTGAGTGGGTGGAG
ACTGAAGTTAGGCCAGCTTGGCACTTGATGTAATTCTCCTTGGAATTTGCCCTTTTTGAGTTTGGATCTT
GGTTCATTCTCAAGCCTCAGACAGTGGTTCAAAGTTTTTTTCTTCCATTTCAGGTGTCGTGAGAGCTCGT
TTAGTGAACCGTCAGATCGCCTGGAGACGCCATCCACGCTGTTTTGACCTCCATAGAAGAGAACGGGACC
GATCCAAATTCTCGAGGCTAGCGCCACCATGGACTATAAAGACCATGACGGTGACTACAAGGATCACGAC
ATAGATTATAAAGACGATGACGACAAGATGGCACCTAAGAAGAAGCGCAAAGTTGGCTCTGGCGAATTCG
ACGCCCTTGATGACTTTGACTTGGACATGCTGGGGTCAGACGCACTCGATGATTTTGACCTTGATATGCT
GGGAAGCGATGCACTTGATGACTTTGACTTGGACATGCTCGGCTCCGACGCTCTTGATGATTTCGATCTT
GACATGCTCGGATCCGGTGGTGGCGGGTCTGGAGGAGGAGGTACTGGTGGAGGTGGCACTGGTACCAGAA
GCGGATACTGCCTGGACCTGAAGACCCAGGTGCAGACCCCTCAGGGCATGAAGGAGATCAGCAACATCCA
GGTGGGCGACCTGGTGCTGAGCAACACCGGCTACAACGAGGTGCTGAACGTGTTCCCCAAGAGCAAGAAG
AAGAGCTACAAGATCACCCTGGAGGACGGCAAGGAGATCATCTGCAGCGAGGAGCACCTGTTCCCCACCC
AGACCGGCGAGATGAACATCAGCGGCGGCCTGAAGGAGGGCATGTGCCTGTACGTGAAGGAGTGAGCGGC
CGCTCGAGTCTAGAGGGCCCGTTTAAACCCGCTGATCAGCCTCGACTGTGCCTTCTAGTTGCCAGCCATC
TGTTGTTTGCCCCTCCCCCGTGCCTTCCTTGACCCTGGAAGGTGCCACTCCCACTGTCCTTTCCTAATAA
AATGAGGAAATTGCATCGCATTGTCTGAGTAGGTGTCATTCTATTCTGGGGGGTGGGGTGGGGCAGGACA
GCAAGGGGGAGGATTGGGAAGTCAATAGCAGGCATGCTGGGGATGCGGTGGGCTCTATGGCTTCTGAGGC
AGGTCGAAGAACTATTTCCTGGCTGTTACGCGAGCGCATCGCGATAAGCTCTAGAGGGACAGCCCCCCCC
CAAAGCCCCCAGGGATGTAATTACGTCCCTCCCCCGCTAGGGGGCAGCAGCGAGCCGCCCGGGGCTCCGC
TCCGGTCCGGCGCTCCCCCCGCATCCCCGAGCCGGCAGCGTGCGGGGACAGCCCGGGCACGGGGAAGGTG
GCACGGGATCGCTTTCCTCTGAACGCTTCTCGCTGCTCTTTGAGCCTGCAGACACCTGGGGGGATACGGG
GAAAAAGCTTTAGGCTGAAAGAGAGATTTAGAATGACAGAATCATAGAACGGCCTGCGTACGGATGGGGC
TCTAGCTCTAGAGCTTGATATCGAATTCCTGCAGCCCCGCTAGAGGGACAGCCCCCCCCCAAAGCCCCCA
GGGATGTAATTACGTCCCTCCCCCGCTAGGGGGCAGCAGCGAGCCGCCCGGGGCTCCGCTCCGGTCCGGC
GCTCCCCCCGCATCCCCGAGCCGGCAGCGTGCGGGGACAGCCCGGGCACGGGGAAGGTGGCACGGGATCG
CTTTCCTCTGAACGCTTCTCGCTGCTCTTTGAGCCTGCAGACACCTGGGGGGATACGGGGAAAAAGCTTT
AGGCTGAAAGAGAGATTTAGAATGACAGAATCATAGAACGGCCTGGGCGCGCCTGGTGGCGAACGATCAA
CAGACGGGAGAGGACTAAAGTCTTCGCTGACAGCGACCGGACTCTAGGGGGTATCCCC
[124 nt withheld, positions 2929-3052]
C
[91 nt withheld, positions 3054-3144]
A
[49 nt withheld, positions 3146-3194]
CCTTTGACGTTGGAGTCCACGTTCTTT
[37 nt withheld, positions 3222-3258]
ACCCTATCTCGGTCTATTCTTTTGATTTATAAGGGATTTTGCCGATTTCGGCCTATTGGTTAAAAAATGA
GCTGATTTAACAAAAATTTAACGCGAATTAATTCTGTGGAATGTGTGTCAGTTAGGCTCAATTAGTCAGC
AACCATAGTCCCGCCCCTAACTCCGCCCATCCCGCCCCTAACTCCGCCCAGTTCCGCCCATTCTCCGCCC
CATGGCTGACTAATTTTTTTTATTTATGCAGAGGCCGAGGCCGCCTCTGCCTCTGAGCTATTCCAGAAGT
AGTGAGGAGGCTTTTTTGGAGGCCTAGGCTTTTGCAAAAAGCTCCCGGGAGCTTGTATATCCATTTTCGG
AGGTTGGGCTTCGGAATCGTTTTCCGGGACGCCGGCTGGATGATCCTCCAGCGCGGGGATCTCATGCTGG
AGTTCTTCGCCCACCCCAACTTGTTTATTGCAGCTTATAATGGTTACAAATAAAGCAATAGCATCACAAA
TTTCACAAATAAAGCATTTTTTTCACTGCATTCTAGTTGTGGTTTGTCCAAACTCATCAATGTATCTTAT
CATGTCTGTATACCGTCGACCTCTAGCTAGAGCTTGGCGTAATCATGGTCATAGCTGTTTCCTGTGTGAA
ATTGTTATCCGCTCACAATTCCACACAACATACGAGCCGGAAGCATAAAGTGTAAAGCCTGGGGTGCCTA
ATGAGTGAGCTAACTCACATTAATTGCGTTGCGCTCACTGCCCGCTTTCCAGTCGGGAAACCTGTCGTGC
CAGCTGCATTAATGAATCGGCCAACGCGCGGGGAGAGGCGGTTTGCGTATTGGGCGCTCTTCCGCTTCCT
CGCTCACTGACTCGCTGCGCTCGGTCGTTCGGCTGCGGCGAGCGGTATCAGCTCACTCAAAGGCGGTAAT
ACGGTTATCCACAGAATCAGGGGATAACGCAGGAAAGAACATGTGAGCAAAAGGCCAGCAAAAGGCCAGG
AACCGTAAAAAGGCCGCGTTGCTGGCGTTTTTCCATAGGCTCCGCCCCCCTGACGAGCATCACAAAAATC
GACGCTCAAGTCAGAGGTGGCGAAACCCGACAGGACTATAAAGATACCAGGCGTTTCCCCCTGGAAGCTC
CCTCGTGCGCTCTCCTGTTCCGACCCTGCCGCTTACCGGATACCTGTCCGCCTTTCTCCCTTCGGGAAGC
GTGGCGCTTTCTCATAGCTCACGCTGTAGGTATCTCAGTTCGGTGTAGGTCGTTCGCTCCAAGCTGGGCT
GTGTGCACGAACCCCCCGTTCAGCCCGACCGCTGCGCCTTATCCGGTAACTATCGTCTTGAGTCCAACCC
GGTAAGACACGACTTATCGCCACTGGCAGCAGCCACTGGTAACAGGATTAGCAGAGCGAGGTATGTAGGC
GGTGCTACAGAGTTCTTGAAGTGGTGGCCTAACTACGGCTACACTAGAAGAACAGTATTTGGTATCTGCG
CTCTGCTGAAGCCAGTTACCTTCGGAAAAAGAGTTGGTAGCTCTTGATCCGGCAAACAAACCACCGCTGG
TAGCGGTGGTTTTTTTGTTTGCAAGCAGCAGATTACGCGCAGAAAAAAAGGATCTCAAGAAGATCCTTTG
ATCTTTTCTACGGGGTCTGACGCTCAGTGGAACGAAAACTCACGTTAAGGGATTTTGGTCATGAGATTAT
CAAAAAGGATCTTCACCTAGATCCTTTTAAATTAAAAATGAAGTTTTAAATCAATCTAAAGTATATATGA
GTAAACTTGGTCTGACAGTTACCAATGCTTAATCAGTGAGGCACCTATCTCAGCGATCTGTCTATTTCGT
TCATCCATAGTTGCCTGACTCCCCGTCGTGTAGATAACTACGATACGGGAGGGCTTACCATCTGGCCCCA
GTGCTGCAATGATACCGCGAGATCCACGCTCACCGGCTCCAGATTTATCAGCAATAAACCAGCCAGCCGG
AAGGGCCGAGCGCAGAAGTGGTCCTGCAACTTTATCCGCCTCCATCCAGTCTATTAATTGTTGCCGGGAA
GCTAGAGTAAGTAGTTCGCCAGTTAATAGTTTGCGCAACGTTGTTGCCATTGCTACAGGCATCGTGGTGT
CACGCTCGTCGTTTGGTATGGCTTCATTCAGCTCCGGTTCCCAACGATCAAGGCGAGTTACATGATCCCC
CATGTTGTGCAAAAAAGCGGTTAGCTCCTTCGGTCCTCCGATCGTTGTCAGAAGTAAGTTGGCCGCAGTG
TTATCACTCATGGTTATGGCAGCACTGCATAATTCTCTTACTGTCATGCCATCCGTAAGATGCTTTTCTG
TGACTGGTGAGTACTCAACCAAGTCATTCTGAGAATAGTGTATGCGGCGACCGAGTTGCTCTTGCCCGGC
GTCAATACGGGATAATACCGCGCCACATAGCAGAACTTTAAAAGTGCTCATCATTGGAAAACGTTCTTCG
GGGCGAAAACTCTCAAGGATCTTACCGCTGTTGAGATCCAGTTCGATGTAACCCACTCGTGCACCCAACT
GATCTTCAGCATCTTTTACTTTCACCAGCGTTTCTGGGTGAGCAAAAACAGGAAGGCAAAATGCCGCAAA
AAAGGGAATAAGGGCGACACGGAAATGTTGAATACTCATACTCTTCCTTTTTCAATATTATTGAAGCATT
TATCAGGGTTATTGTCTCATGAGCGGATACATATTTGAATGTATTTAGAAAAATAAACAAATAGGGGTTC
CGCGCACATTTCCCCGAAAAGTGCCACCTGACGTCGACGGATCGGGAGATCGAAGACGGGCAAAACCGAT
GTTGACGGACTAATCCTGACAAGATCTGGGGAGGTCGCTGAGTAGTGCGCGAGCAAAATTTAAGCTACAA
CAAGGCAAGGCTTGACCGACAATTGCATGAAGAATCTGCTTAGGGTTAGGCGTTTTGCGCTGCTTCGCGA
TGTACGGGCCAGATATACGCGTGAGTAATTCATACAAAAGGACTCGCCCCTGCCTTGGGGAATCCCAGGG
ACCGTCGTTAAACTCCCACTAACGTAGAACCCAGAGATCGCTGCGTTCCCGCCCCCTCACCCGCCCGCTC
TCGTCATCACTGAGGTGGAGAAGAGCATGCGTGAG
