>Addgene plasmid #161556 | pJM554 EF1α 3xFLAG-NLS-VP64-intN in TUPV2 | depositor partial sequence | sequence record 313018 | 3xFLAG-NLS-VP64-intN gene
ATGGACTATAAAGACCATGACGGTGACTACAAGGATCACGACATAGATTATAAAGACGATGACGACAAGA
TGGCACCTAAGAAGAAGCGCAAAGTTGGCTCTGGCGAATTCGACGCCCTTGATGACTTTGACTTGGACAT
GCTGGGGTCAGACGCACTCGATGATTTTGACCTTGATATGCTGGGAAGCGATGCACTTGATGACTTTGAC
TTGGACATGCTCGGCTCCGACGCTCTTGATGATTTCGATCTTGACATGCTCGGATCCGGTGGTGGCGGGT
CTGGAGGAGGAGGTACTGGTGGAGGTGGCACTGGTACCAGAAGCGGATACTGCCTGGACCTGAAGACCCA
GGTGCAGACCCCTCAGGGCATGAAGGAGATCAGCAACATCCAGGTGGGCGACCTGGTGCTGAGCAACACC
GGCTACAACGAGGTGCTGAACGTGTTCCCCAAGAGCAAGAAGAAGAGCTACAAGATCACCCTGGAGGACG
GCAAGGAGATCATCTGCAGCGAGGAGCACCTGTTCCCCACCCAGACCGGCGAGATGAACATCAGCGGCGG
CCTGAAGGAGGGCATGTGCCTGTACGTGAAGGAGTGA
